Addgene plasmid #230658: AiP1441 - pAAV-AiE2177m-minBG-SYFP2-WPRE3-BGHpA
Purpose: AiE2177m is an enhancer sequence, designed to drive AAV-mediated transgene expression in specific populations of brain cells
Depositing lab: Allen Institute for Brain Science & Bosiljka Tasic. Depositing organization: Allen Institute. Publication: A suite of enhancer AAVs and transgenic mouse lines for genetic access to cortical cell types. Ben-Simon Y, Hooper M, Narayan S, Daigle TL, Dwivedi D, Way SW, Oster A, Stafford DA, Mich JK, Taormina MJ, Martinez RA, Opitz-Araya X, Roth JR, Alexander JR, Allen S, Amster A, Arbuckle J, Ayala A, Baker PM, Bakken TE, Barcelli T, Barta S, Bendrick J, Bertagnolli D, Bielstein C, Bishwakarma P, Bowlus J, Boyer G, Brouner K, Casian B, Casper T, Chakka AB, Chakrabarty R, Chance RK, Chavan S, Clark M, Colbert K, Collman F, Daniel S, Departee M, DiValentin P, Donadio N, Dotson N, Egdorf T, Fliss T, Gabitto M, Garcia J, Gary A, Gasperini M, Gloe J, Goldy J, Gore BB, Graybuck L, Greisman N, Haeseleer F, Halterman C, Haradon Z, Hastings SD, Helback O, Ho W, Hockemeyer D, Huang C, Huff S, Hunker A, Johansen N, Jones D, Juneau Z, Kalmbach B, Kannan M, Khem S, Kussick E, Kutsal R, Larsen R, Lee C, Lee AY, Leibly M, Lenz GH, Li S, Liang E, Lusk N, Madigan Z, Malloy J, Malone J, McCue R, Melchor J, Mollenkopf T, Moosman S, Morin E, Newman D, Ng L, Ngo K, Omstead V, Otto S, Oyama A, Pena N, Pham T, Phillips E, Pom CA, Potekhina L, Ransford S, Ray PL, Rette D, Reynoldson C, Rimorin C, Rocha D, Ruiz A, Sanchez REA, Sawyer L, Sedeno-Cortes A, Sevigny JP, Shapovalova N, Shepard N, Shulga L, Sigler AR, Siverts L, Soliman S, Somasundaram S, Staats B, Stewart K, Szelenyi E, Tieu M, Trader C, Tran A, van Velthoven CTJ, Walker M, Wang Y, Weed N, Wirthlin M, Wood T, Wynalda B, Yao Z, Zhou T, Ariza J, Dee N, Reding M, Ronellenfitch K, Mufti S, Sunkin SM, Smith KA, Esposito L, Waters J, Thyagarajan B, Yao S, Lein ES, Zeng H, Levi BP, Ngai J, Ting JT, Tasic B. Cell. 2025 May 16:S0092-8674(25)00513-6. doi: 10.1016/j.cell.2025.05.002. PubMed 40403729.
Backbone
  Vector backbone: pAAV2
  Vector type: AAV
Growth in bacteria
  Bacterial resistance: Ampicillin, 100 μg/mL
  Growth temperature: 37°C
  Growth strain: NEB Stable
  Copy number: High Copy
Gene/Insert
  Gene/Insert name: SYFP2
  Species: Synthetic
  Promoter: minBG
  Cloning method: Gibson Cloning
Terms and licenses: Academic/Nonprofit Terms; Industry Terms: Not Available to Industry
How to cite: AiP1441 - pAAV-AiE2177m-minBG-SYFP2-WPRE3-BGHpA was a gift from Allen Institute for Brain Science & Bosiljka Tasic (Addgene plasmid # 230658 ; http://n2t.net/addgene:230658 ; RRID:Addgene_230658)
