[The description below was written by a language model from this plasmid's Addgene catalogue record and pLannotate feature annotations shown in this document.]
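Description:
AiP1441 - pAAV-AiE2177m-minBG-SYFP2-WPRE3-BGHpA is an AAV transfer plasmid built on a pAAV2 backbone. It is used to package a recombinant adeno-associated virus genome that reports the activity of a candidate brain enhancer. In bacteria it replicates from a high-copy ColE1/pUC-type origin and is selected with ampicillin through the bla (AmpR) gene and its promoter. The backbone also carries an f1 phage origin and short remnants of the pBR322 bom and rop regions. The annotation finds one complete AAV2 inverted terminal repeat downstream of the expression cassette. On the upstream side it finds only two short ITR fragments, which may reflect the difficulty of sequencing and annotating these hairpin-forming repeats. The ITRs are the cis elements needed for replication and encapsidation of the sequence between them.

The payload is a single expression cassette. According to the name and catalogue fields, the AiE2177m enhancer sits upstream of a minimal beta-globin promoter (minBG). Neither element is annotated in the feature table, but the unannotated region ahead of the reporter presumably holds them. A minimal promoter has little activity on its own, so transcription depends on the enhancer, and expression is thereby restricted to the cell populations in which the enhancer is active. The reporter is SYFP2, a rapidly maturing monomeric yellow fluorescent protein derived from Aequorea victoria. It is followed by WPRE3, a shortened woodchuck hepatitis virus posttranscriptional element, seen here as two WPRE fragments, which boosts transcript expression while saving packaging space. A bovine growth hormone polyadenylation signal ends the cassette. The stated purpose is AAV-mediated transgene expression in specific populations of brain cells. The record does not say which cell types the enhancer targets.
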