Features (pLannotate 1.2.2; 14 found; start..end, strand, type, name):
    990..1706    +  CDS            SYFP2: SYFP2 is a basic (constitutively fluorescent) yellow fluorescent protein published in 2006, derived from Aequorea victoria. It is reported to be a very rapidly-maturing monomer with moderate acid sensitivity.
   1746..1903    +  misc_feature   WPRE (fragment): woodchuck hepatitis virus posttranscriptional regulatory element
   1909..1989    +  misc_feature   WPRE (fragment): woodchuck hepatitis virus posttranscriptional regulatory element
   2006..2117    +  polyA_signal   bGH poly(A) signal: bovine growth hormone polyadenylation signal
   2235..2375    +  repeat_region  AAV2 ITR: inverted terminal repeat of adeno-associated virus serotype 2 inverted
   2380..2431    -  misc_feature   bom (fragment): basis of mobility region from pBR322
   2450..2905    +  rep_origin     f1 ori (sequence partly withheld): f1 bacteriophage origin of replication; arrow indicates direction of (+) strand synthesis
   2906..2955    -  misc_feature   bom (fragment): basis of mobility region from pBR322
   3057..3092    -  CDS            rop (fragment): Rop protein, which maintains plasmids at low copy number; rop
   3187..3291    +  promoter       AmpR promoter: bla
   3292..4152    +  CDS            AmpR: β-lactamase; bla; confers resistance to ampicillin, carbenicillin, and related antibiotics
   4323..4911    +  rep_origin     ori: high-copy-number ColE1/pMB1/pBR322/pUC origin of replication
   4984..5011    +  repeat_region  AAV2 ITR (fragment): inverted terminal repeat of adeno-associated virus serotype 2 inverted
   5040..5067    +  repeat_region  AAV2 ITR (fragment): inverted terminal repeat of adeno-associated virus serotype 2 inverted
>Addgene plasmid #230658 | AiP1441 - pAAV-AiE2177m-minBG-SYFP2-WPRE3-BGHpA | addgene full sequence | sequence record 466264 | Addgene NGS Result
GCAGAGCCCATGTGCCGAAGTACGTGGTGATGTCGTGACATTAGCTGGGTGGGCTACAGAGCATGCCCAG
AGTATGTATATTTATTCAAATACAGCAAAGACAGGGGAAGCTCGGTGACACCAATGGTAAATGAAGAAGT
GGTACCAGGACCTGAAGAACATCATGCTTAGTTGGAGGGAAAGGGATCATATGCACCCCTATCATGCACA
CTGAGGCTGCTTAGAGCCCAGCTGGCAGGCCTGCCCCTTTAGGGACACAGAACTACACGAGACAGAATTT
CTTAGTCAACAGAGCACCCAGGATCTCAGTTCCCTTTAAAAATCAATGAGCTAAGCTAGTGTCGTAGAAG
AAGCGGCTGAGGAGATAACATCATGACTGAGGGGTGTGATGAAACTGTCTGGGGTCCAGGGTTGTAGAGA
GTGCAGTCAGGATACCCGTAGTCTTAAGTTGTGTTCGCAGAGATGGCCCTGAGATGACGTGAGTTCAGGT
TCCCATACAGAGACTGGAGTCAAACAGGAAAGGGCAAACTCATGGCCCAAGGAGTTGTCTGGTTATGGCC
TTTCCGTGCACACTGTGCCAGACGCAGCACGGTGCAGCCTTCCAGGGAACATAACACTCGGCCACTCCAA
GGGCCGTGCATATCGTCTGTGCACATGTACCTGTGTGTATGCAAGCTAAGGAGCTTGAGGGGAGAAGACG
GCAAAGCTTCCAACTGTGTTAAAGAGTTCCCATCTTATTCCAGAGCTTCTGTGGGGTGCCTTCTGTGGAG
AGCCCTGGGTTTCATTTCCCACCCATCCCCTAGTTTCTGCTTCCTGTCGGGGGTAGAGTGAGAAGCAGCT
AACAAAGAAGGGGCTCCAGAGGAGAGATCAGAAAAGGGAAGGCGCCGGCGGAGCTCGGGCTGGGCATAAA
AGTCAGGGCAGAGCCATCTATTGCTTACATTTGCTTCTGGGATCCAGATCTTTCGAAGCTAGCGCTACCG
GTCGCCACCATGGTGAGCAAGGGCGAGGAGCTGTTCACCGGGGTGGTGCCCATCCTGGTCGAGCTGGACG
GCGACGTAAACGGCCACAAGTTCAGCGTGTCCGGCGAGGGCGAGGGCGATGCCACCTACGGCAAGCTGAC
CCTGAAGCTGATCTGCACCACCGGCAAGCTGCCCGTGCCCTGGCCCACCCTCGTGACCACCCTGGGCTAC
GGCGTGCAGTGCTTCGCCCGCTACCCCGACCACATGAAGCAGCACGACTTCTTCAAGTCCGCCATGCCCG
AAGGCTACGTCCAGGAGCGCACCATCTTCTTCAAGGACGACGGCAACTACAAGACCCGCGCCGAGGTGAA
GTTCGAGGGCGACACCCTGGTGAACCGCATCGAGCTGAAGGGCATCGACTTCAAGGAGGACGGCAACATC
CTGGGGCACAAGCTGGAGTACAACTACAACAGCCACAACGTCTATATCACCGCCGACAAGCAGAAGAACG
GCATCAAGGCCAACTTCAAGATCCGCCACAACATCGAGGACGGCGGCGTGCAGCTCGCCGACCACTACCA
GCAGAACACCCCCATCGGCGACGGCCCCGTGCTGCTGCCCGACAACCACTACCTGAGCTACCAGTCCAAG
CTGAGCAAAGACCCCAACGAGAAGCGCGATCACATGGTCCTGCTGGAGTTCGTGACCGCCGCCGGGATCA
CTCTCGGCATGGACGAGCTGTACAAGTAAGTCGACGGCGCGCCGCGGCCGCGAATTCGATATCATAATCA
ACCTCTGGATTACAAAATTTGTGAAAGATTGACTGGTATTCTTAACTATGTTGCTCCTTTTACGCTATGT
GGATACGCTGCTTTAATGCCTTTGTATCATGCTATTGCTTCCCGTATGGCTTTCATTTTCTCCTCCTTGT
ATAAATCCTGGTTAGTTCTTGCCACGGCGGAACTCATCGCCGCCTGCCTTGCCCGCTGCTGGACAGGGGC
TCGGCTGTTGGGCACTGACAATTCCGTGGCTCGAGAGATCTTCGACTGTGCCTTCTAGTTGCCAGCCATC
TGTTGTTTGCCCCTCCCCCGTGCCTTCCTTGACCCTGGAAGGTGCCACTCCCACTGTCCTTTCCTAATAA
AATGAGGAAATTGCATCGCATTGTCTGAGTAGGTGTCATTCTATTCTGGGGGGTGGGGTGGGGCAGGACA
GCAAGGGGGAGGATTGGGAAGACAATAGCAGGCATGAGATCTCACGTGCGGACCGAGCGGCCGCAGGAAC
CCCTAGTGATGGAGTTGGCCACTCCCTCTCTGCGCGCTCGCTCGCTCACTGAGGCCGGGCGACCAAAGGT
CGCCCGACGCCCGGGCTTTGCCCGGGCGGCCTCAGTGAGCGAGCGAGCGCGCAGCTGCCTGCAGGGGCGC
CTGATGCGGTATTTTCTCCTTACGCATCTGTGCGGTATTTCACACCGCATA
[95 nt withheld, positions 2432-2526]
T
[46 nt withheld, positions 2528-2573]
C
[141 nt withheld, positions 2575-2715]
CCTTTGACGTTGGAGTCCACGTTCTTT
[37 nt withheld, positions 2743-2779]
ACTCTATCTCGGGCTATTCTTTTGATTTATAAGGGATTTTGCCGATTTCGGTCTATTGGTTAAAAAATGA
GCTGATTTAACAAAAATTTAACGCGAATTTTAACAAAATATTAACGTTTACAATTTTATGGTGCACTCTC
AGTACAATCTGCTCTGATGCCGCATAGTTAAGCCAGCCCCGACACCCGCCAACACCCGCTGACGCGCCCT
GACGGGCTTGTCTGCTCCCGGCATCCGCTTACAGACAAGCTGTGACCGTCTCCGGGAGCTGCATGTGTCA
GAGGTTTTCACCGTCATCACCGAAACGCGCGAGACGAAAGGGCCTCGTGATACGCCTATTTTTATAGGTT
AATGTCATGATAATAATGGTTTCTTAGACGTCAGGTGGCACTTTTCGGGGAAATGTGCGCGGAACCCCTA
TTTGTTTATTTTTCTAAATACATTCAAATATGTATCCGCTCATGAGACAATAACCCTGATAAATGCTTCA
ATAATATTGAAAAAGGAAGAGTATGAGTATTCAACATTTCCGTGTCGCCCTTATTCCCTTTTTTGCGGCA
TTTTGCCTTCCTGTTTTTGCTCACCCAGAAACGCTGGTGAAAGTAAAAGATGCTGAAGATCAGTTGGGTG
CACGAGTGGGTTACATCGAACTGGATCTCAACAGCGGTAAGATCCTTGAGAGTTTTCGCCCCGAAGAACG
TTTTCCAATGATGAGCACTTTTAAAGTTCTGCTATGTGGCGCGGTATTATCCCGTATTGACGCCGGGCAA
GAGCAACTCGGTCGCCGCATACACTATTCTCAGAATGACTTGGTTGAGTACTCACCAGTCACAGAAAAGC
ATCTTACGGATGGCATGACAGTAAGAGAATTATGCAGTGCTGCCATAACCATGAGTGATAACACTGCGGC
CAACTTACTTCTGACAACGATCGGAGGACCGAAGGAGCTAACCGCTTTTTTGCACAACATGGGGGATCAT
GTAACTCGCCTTGATCGTTGGGAACCGGAGCTGAATGAAGCCATACCAAACGACGAGCGTGACACCACGA
TGCCTGTAGCAATGGCAACAACGTTGCGCAAACTATTAACTGGCGAACTACTTACTCTAGCTTCCCGGCA
ACAATTAATAGACTGGATGGAGGCGGATAAAGTTGCAGGACCACTTCTGCGCTCGGCCCTTCCGGCTGGC
TGGTTTATTGCTGATAAATCTGGAGCCGGTGAGCGTGGGTCTCGCGGTATCATTGCAGCACTGGGGCCAG
ATGGTAAGCCCTCCCGTATCGTAGTTATCTACACGACGGGGAGTCAGGCAACTATGGATGAACGAAATAG
ACAGATCGCTGAGATAGGTGCCTCACTGATTAAGCATTGGTAACTGTCAGACCAAGTTTACTCATATATA
CTTTAGATTGATTTAAAACTTCATTTTTAATTTAAAAGGATCTAGGTGAAGATCCTTTTTGATAATCTCA
TGACCAAAATCCCTTAACGTGAGTTTTCGTTCCACTGAGCGTCAGACCCCGTAGAAAAGATCAAAGGATC
TTCTTGAGATCCTTTTTTTCTGCGCGTAATCTGCTGCTTGCAAACAAAAAAACCACCGCTACCAGCGGTG
GTTTGTTTGCCGGATCAAGAGCTACCAACTCTTTTTCCGAAGGTAACTGGCTTCAGCAGAGCGCAGATAC
CAAATACTGTTCTTCTAGTGTAGCCGTAGTTAGGCCACCACTTCAAGAACTCTGTAGCACCGCCTACATA
CCTCGCTCTGCTAATCCTGTTACCAGTGGCTGCTGCCAGTGGCGATAAGTCGTGTCTTACCGGGTTGGAC
TCAAGACGATAGTTACCGGATAAGGCGCAGCGGTCGGGCTGAACGGGGGGTTCGTGCACACAGCCCAGCT
TGGAGCGAACGACCTACACCGAACTGAGATACCTACAGCGTGAGCTATGAGAAAGCGCCACGCTTCCCGA
AGGGAGAAAGGCGGACAGGTATCCGGTAAGCGGCAGGGTCGGAACAGGAGAGCGCACGAGGGAGCTTCCA
GGGGGAAACGCCTGGTATCTTTATAGTCCTGTCGGGTTTCGCCACCTCTGACTTGAGCGTCGATTTTTGT
GATGCTCGTCAGGGGGGCGGAGCCTATGGAAAAACGCCAGCAACGCGGCCTTTTTACGGTTCCTGGCCTT
TTGCTGGCCTTTTGCTCACATGTCCTGCAGGCAGCTGCGCGCTCGCTCGCTCACTGAGGCCGCCCGGGCG
TCGGGCGACCTTTGGTCGCCCGGCCTCAGTGAGCGAGCGAGCGCGCAGAGAGGGAGTGGCCAACTCCATC
ACTAGGGGTTCCTGCGGCCGCACGCGTTGTAAGAGTAATAATCGCCGGCGTATTCTCAGGAAAAGGGCAG
GAGAGAGTGGGAGGAAGAGGCAAGAGCAAAGGCTACAGTAGAGGCAGCCAGAGAAAGATACTG
